>Addgene plasmid #148860 | pT7-EGFP-C1-HsAGO1-P588GA618FK658AL692Y_AH | depositor full sequence | sequence record 291308 | Full Sequence
GAGTTCCGCGTTACATAACTTACGGTAAATGGCCCGCCTGGCTGACCGCCCAACGACCCCCGCCCATTGA
CGTCAATAATGACGTATGTTCCCATAGTAACGCCAATAGGGACTTTCCATTGACGTCAATGGGTGGAGTA
TTTACGGTAAACTGCCCACTTGGCAGTACATCAAGTGTATCATATGCCAAGTACGCCCCCTATTGACGTC
AATGACGGTAAATGGCCCGCCTGGCATTATGCCCAGTACATGACCTTATGGGACTTTCCTACTTGGCAGT
ACATCTACGTATTAGTCATCGCTATTACCATGGTGATGCGGTTTTGGCAGTACATCAATGGGCGTGGATA
GCGGTTTGACTCACGGGGATTTCCAAGTCTCCACCCCATTGACGTCAATGGGAGTTTGTTTTGGCACCAA
AATCAACGGGACTTTCCAAAATGTCGTAACAACTCCGCCCCATTGACGCAAATGGGCGGTAGGCGTGTAC
GGTGGGAGGTCTATATAAGCAGAGCTCTCTGGCTAACTAGAGAACCCACTGCTTACTGGCTTATCGAAAT
TAATACGACTCACTATAGGGAGACCCAAGCTCTAGCGCTACCGGTCGCCACCATGGTGAGCAAGGGCGAG
GAGCTGTTCACCGGGGTGGTGCCCATCCTGGTCGAGCTGGACGGCGACGTAAACGGCCACAAGTTCAGCG
TGTCCGGCGAGGGCGAGGGCGATGCCACCTACGGCAAGCTGACCCTGAAGTTCATCTGCACCACCGGCAA
GCTGCCCGTGCCCTGGCCCACCCTCGTGACCACCCTGACCTACGGCGTGCAGTGCTTCAGCCGCTACCCC
GACCACATGAAGCAGCACGACTTCTTCAAGTCCGCCATGCCCGAAGGCTACGTCCAGGAGCGCACCATCT
TCTTCAAGGACGACGGCAACTACAAGACCCGCGCCGAGGTGAAGTTCGAGGGCGACACCCTGGTGAACCG
CATCGAGCTGAAGGGCATCGACTTCAAGGAGGACGGCAACATCCTGGGGCACAAGCTGGAGTACAACTAC
AACAGCCACAACGTCTATATCATGGCCGACAAGCAGAAGAACGGCATCAAGGTGAACTTCAAGATCCGCC
ACAACATCGAGGACGGCAGCGTGCAGCTCGCCGACCACTACCAGCAGAACACCCCCATCGGCGACGGCCC
CGTGCTGCTGCCCGACAACCACTACCTGAGCACCCAGTCCGCCCTGAGCAAAGACCCCAACGAGAAGCGC
GATCACATGGTCCTGCTGGAGTTCGTGACCGCCGCCGGGATCACTCTCGGCATGGACGAGCTGTACAAGT
CCGGACTCAGATCTCGAGCTATGGAAGCGGGACCCTCGGGAGCAGCTGCGGGCGCTTACCTGCCCCCCCT
GCAGCAGGTGTTCCAGGCACCTCGCCGGCCTGGCATTGGCACTGTGGGGAAACCAATCAAGCTCCTGGCC
AATTACTTTGAGGTGGACATCCCTAAGATCGACGTGTACCACTACGAGGTGGACATCAAGCCGGATAAGT
GTCCCCGTAGAGTCAACCGGGAAGTGGTGGAATACATGGTCCAGCATTTCAAGCCTCAGATCTTTGGTGA
TCGCAAGCCTGTGTATGATGGAAAGAAGAACATTTACACTGTCACAGCACTGCCCATTGGCAACGAACGG
GTCGACTTTGAGGTGACAATCCCTGGGGAAGGGAAGGATCGAATCTTTAAGGTCTCCATCAAGTGGCTAG
CCATTGTGAGCTGGCGAATGCTGCATGAGGCCCTGGTCAGCGGCCAGATCCCTGTTCCCTTGGAGTCTGT
GCAAGCCCTGGATGTGGCCATGAGGCACCTGGCATCCATGAGGTACACCCCTGTGGGCCGCTCCTTCTTC
TCACCGCCTGAGGGCTACTACCACCCGCTGGGGGGTGGGCGCGAGGTCTGGTTCGGCTTTCACCAGTCTG
TGCGCCCTGCCATGTGGAAGATGATGCTCAACATTGATGTCTCAGCCACTGCCTTTTATAAGGCACAGCC
AGTGATTGAGTTCATGTGTGAGGTGCTGGACATCAGGAACATAGATGAGCAGCCCAAGCCCCTCACGGAC
TCTCAGCGCGTTCGCTTCACCAAGGAGATCAAGGGCCTGAAGGTGGAAGTCACCCACTGTGGACAGATGA
AGAGGAAGTACCGCGTGTGTAATGTTACCCGTCGCCCTGCTAGCCATCAGACATTCCCCTTACAGCTGGA
GAGTGGACAGACTGTGGAGTGCACAGTGGCACAGTATTTCAAGCAGAAATATAACCTTCAGCTCAAGTAT
CCCCATCTGCCCTGCCTACAAGTTGGCCAGGAACAAAAGCATACCTACCTTCCCCTAGAGGTCTGTAACA
TTGTGGCTGGGCAGCGCTGTATTAAAAAGCTGACCGACAACCAGACCTCGACCATGATAAAGGCCACAGC
TAGATCCGCTCCAGACAGACAGGAGGAGATCAGTCGCCTGATGAAGAATGCCAGCTACAACTTAGATCCC
TACATCCAGGAATTTGGGATCAAAGTGAAGGATGACATGACGGAGGTGACAGGGCGAGTGCTGCCGGCGC
CCATCTTGCAGTACGGCGGCCGGAACCGGGCCATTGCCACACCCAATCAGGGTGTCTGGGACATGCGGGG
GAAACAGTTCTACAATGGGATTGAGATCAAAGTCTGGGCCATCGCCTGCTTCGCACCCCAAAAACAGTGT
CGAGAAGAGGTGCTCAAGAACTTCACAGACCAGCTGCGGAAGATTTCCAAGGATGCGGGGATGCCTATCC
AGGGTCAACCTTGTTTCTGCAAATATGCACAGGGGGCAGACAGCGTGGAGCCTATGTTCCGGCATCTCAA
GAACACCTACTCAGGGCTGCAGCTCATTATTGTCATCCTGCCAGGGAAGACGCCGGTGTATGCTGAGGTG
AAACGTGTCGGAGATACACTCTTGGGAATGGCTACGCAGTGTGTGCAGGTGAAGAACGTGGTCAAGACCT
CACCTCAGACTCTGTCCAACCTCTGCCTCAAGATCAATGTCAAACTTGGTGGCATTAACAACATCCTAGT
CCCACACCAGCGCTCTGCCGTTTTTCAACAGGGAGTGATATTCCTGGGAGCAGATGTTACACACCCCCCA
GCAGGGGATGGGAAAAAACCTTCTATCACAGCAGTGGTAGGCAGTATGGATTTTCACCCCAGCCGATACT
GTGCTACTGTGCGGGTACAGCGACCACGGCAAGAGATCATTGAAGACTTGTCCTACATGGTGCGTGAGCT
CCTCATCCAATTCTACAAGTCCACCCGTTTCGCGCCTACCCGCATCATCTTCTACCGAGATGGGGTGCCT
GAAGGCCAGCTACCCCAGATACTCCACTATGAGCTACTGGCCATTCGTGATGCCTGCATCAAATACGAAA
AGGACTACCAGCCTGGGATCACTTATATTGTGGTGCAGAAACGCCATCACACCCGCCTTTTCTGTGCTGA
CAAGAATGAGCGAATTGGGAAGAGTGGTAACATCCCAGCTGGGACCACAGTGGACACCAACATCACCCAC
CCATTTGAGTTTGACTTCTATCTGTGCAGCCACGCAGGCATCCAGGGCACCAGCCGACCATCCCATTACT
ATGTTCTTTGGGATGACAACCGTTTCACAGCAGATGAGCTCCAGATCCTGACGTACCAGCTGTGCCACAC
TTACGTACGATGCACACGCTCTGTCTCTATCCCAGCACCTGCCTACTATGCCCGCCTGGTGGCTTTCCGG
GCACGATACCACCTGGTGGACAAGGAGCATGACAGTGGAGAGGGGAGCCACATATCGGGGCAGAGCAATG
GGCGGGACCCCCAGGCCCTGGCCAAAGCCGTGCAGGTTCACCAGGATACTCTGCGCACCATGTACTTCGC
TTGAGGATCCACCGGATCTAGATAACTGATCATAATCAGCCATACCACATTTGTAGAGGTTTTACTTGCT
TTAAAAAACCTCCCACACCTCCCCCTGAACCTGAAACATAAAATGAATGCAATTGTTGTTGTTAACTTGT
TTATTGCAGCTTATAATGGTTACAAATAAAGCAATAGCATCACAAATTTCACAAATAAAGCATTTTTTTC
ACTGCATTCTAGTTGTGGTTTGTCCAAACTCATCAATGTATCTTAACGCGTAAATTGTAAGCGTTAATAT
TTTGTTAAAATTCGCGTTAAATTTTTGTTAAATCAGCTCATTTTTTAACCAATAGGCCGAAATCGGCAAA
ATCCCTTATAAATCAAAAGAATAGACCGAGATAGGGT
[37 nt withheld, positions 4308-4344]
AAAGAACGTGGACTCCAACGTCAAAGG
[49 nt withheld, positions 4372-4420]
T
[91 nt withheld, positions 4422-4512]
G
[124 nt withheld, positions 4514-4637]
CAGGTGGCACTTTTCGGGGAAATGTGCGCGGAACCCCTATTTGTTTATTTTTCTAAATACATTCAAATAT
GTATCCGCTCATGAGACAATAACCCTGATAAATGCTTCAATAATATTGAAAAAGGAAGAGTCCTGAGGCG
GAAAGAACCAGCTGTGGAATGTGTGTCAGTTAGGGTGTGGAAAGTCCCCAGGCTCCCCAGCAGGCAGAAG
TATGCAAAGCATGCATCTCAATTAGTCAGCAACCAGGTGTGGAAAGTCCCCAGGCTCCCCAGCAGGCAGA
AGTATGCAAAGCATGCATCTCAATTAGTCAGCAACCATAGTCCCGCCCCTAACTCCGCCCATCCCGCCCC
TAACTCCGCCCAGTTCCGCCCATTCTCCGCCCCATGGCTGACTAATTTTTTTTATTTATGCAGAGGCCGA
GGCCGCCTCGGCCTCTGAGCTATTCCAGAAGTAGTGAGGAGGCTTTTTTGGAGGCCTAGGCTTTTGCAAA
GATCGATCAAGAGACAGGATGAGGATCGTTTCGCATGATTGAACAAGATGGATTGCACGCAGGTTCTCCG
GCCGCTTGGGTGGAGAGGCTATTCGGCTATGACTGGGCACAACAGACAATCGGCTGCTCTGATGCCGCCG
TGTTCCGGCTGTCAGCGCAGGGGCGCCCGGTTCTTTTTGTCAAGACCGACCTGTCCGGTGCCCTGAATGA
ACTGCAAGACGAGGCAGCGCGGCTATCGTGGCTGGCCACGACGGGCGTTCCTTGCGCAGCTGTGCTCGAC
GTTGTCACTGAAGCGGGAAGGGACTGGCTGCTATTGGGCGAAGTGCCGGGGCAGGATCTCCTGTCATCTC
ACCTTGCTCCTGCCGAGAAAGTATCCATCATGGCTGATGCAATGCGGCGGCTGCATACGCTTGATCCGGC
TACCTGCCCATTCGACCACCAAGCGAAACATCGCATCGAGCGAGCACGTACTCGGATGGAAGCCGGTCTT
GTCGATCAGGATGATCTGGACGAAGAGCATCAGGGGCTCGCGCCAGCCGAACTGTTCGCCAGGCTCAAGG
CGAGCATGCCCGACGGCGAGGATCTCGTCGTGACCCATGGCGATGCCTGCTTGCCGAATATCATGGTGGA
AAATGGCCGCTTTTCTGGATTCATCGACTGTGGCCGGCTGGGTGTGGCGGACCGCTATCAGGACATAGCG
TTGGCTACCCGTGATATTGCTGAAGAGCTTGGCGGCGAATGGGCTGACCGCTTCCTCGTGCTTTACGGTA
TCGCCGCTCCCGATTCGCAGCGCATCGCCTTCTATCGCCTTCTTGACGAGTTCTTCTGAGCGGGACTCTG
GGGTTCGAAATGACCGACCAAGCGACGCCCAACCTGCCATCACGAGATTTCGATTCCACCGCCGCCTTCT
ATGAAAGGTTGGGCTTCGGAATCGTTTTCCGGGACGCCGGCTGGATGATCCTCCAGCGCGGGGATCTCAT
GCTGGAGTTCTTCGCCCACCCTAGGGGGAGGCTAACTGAAACACGGAAGGAGACAATACCGGAAGGAACC
CGCGCTATGACGGCAATAAAAAGACAGAATAAAACGCACGGTGTTGGGTCGTTTGTTCATAAACGCGGGG
TTCGGTCCCAGGGCTGGCACTCTGTCGATACCCCACCGAGACCCCATTGGGGCCAATACGCCCGCGTTTC
TTCCTTTTCCCCACCCCACCCCCCAAGTTCGGGTGAAGGCCCAGGGCTCGCAGCCAACGTCGGGGCGGCA
GGCCCTGCCATAGCCTCAGGTTACTCATATATACTTTAGATTGATTTAAAACTTCATTTTTAATTTAAAA
GGATCTAGGTGAAGATCCTTTTTGATAATCTCATGACCAAAATCCCTTAACGTGAGTTTTCGTTCCACTG
AGCGTCAGACCCCGTAGAAAAGATCAAAGGATCTTCTTGAGATCCTTTTTTTCTGCGCGTAATCTGCTGC
TTGCAAACAAAAAAACCACCGCTACCAGCGGTGGTTTGTTTGCCGGATCAAGAGCTACCAACTCTTTTTC
CGAAGGTAACTGGCTTCAGCAGAGCGCAGATACCAAATACTGTCCTTCTAGTGTAGCCGTAGTTAGGCCA
CCACTTCAAGAACTCTGTAGCACCGCCTACATACCTCGCTCTGCTAATCCTGTTACCAGTGGCTGCTGCC
AGTGGCGATAAGTCGTGTCTTACCGGGTTGGACTCAAGACGATAGTTACCGGATAAGGCGCAGCGGTCGG
GCTGAACGGGGGGTTCGTGCACACAGCCCAGCTTGGAGCGAACGACCTACACCGAACTGAGATACCTACA
GCGTGAGCTATGAGAAAGCGCCACGCTTCCCGAAGGGAGAAAGGCGGACAGGTATCCGGTAAGCGGCAGG
GTCGGAACAGGAGAGCGCACGAGGGAGCTTCCAGGGGGAAACGCCTGGTATCTTTATAGTCCTGTCGGGT
TTCGCCACCTCTGACTTGAGCGTCGATTTTTGTGATGCTCGTCAGGGGGGCGGAGCCTATGGAAAAACGC
CAGCAACGCGGCCTTTTTACGGTTCCTGGCCTTTTGCTGGCCTTTTGCTCACATGTTCTTTCCTGCGTTA
TCCCCTGATTCTGTGGATAACCGTATTACCGCCATGCATTAGTTATTAATAGTAATCAATTACGGGGTCA
TTAGTTCATAGCCCATATATG
Features (pLannotate 1.2.2; 18 found; start..end, strand, type, name):
      9..312     +  enhancer       CMV enhancer: human cytomegalovirus immediate early enhancer
    313..516     +  promoter       CMV promoter: human cytomegalovirus (CMV) immediate early promoter
    512..545     +  LTR            5' LTR (truncated) (fragment): truncated 5' long terminal repeat (LTR) from HIV-1
    561..579     +  promoter       T7 promoter: promoter for bacteriophage T7 RNA polymerase
    613..1329    +  CDS            EGFP: EGFP is a basic (constitutively fluorescent) green fluorescent protein published in 1996, derived from Aequorea victoria. It is reported to be a rapidly-maturing weak dimer with moderate acid sensitivity.
   1330..1350    +  misc_feature   MCS (fragment): multiple cloning site
   1351..3921    +  CDS            AGO1: AGO1_HUMAN - Also known as EIF2C1. Experimental evidence at protein level: Swiss-Prot protein existence level 1. Required for RNA-mediated gene silencing (RNAi). Binds to short RNAs such as microRNAs (miRNAs) or short interfering RNAs (siRNAs), and represses the translation of mRNAs which are complementary to them. Lacks endonuclease activity and does not appear to cleave target mRNAs. Also required for transcriptional gene silencing (TGS) of promoter regions which are complementary to bound short antigene RNAs (agRNAs). From Homo sapiens (Human).
   3947..4031    +  CDS            large T antigen (fragment): large T antigen from SV40 (simian virus 40)
   4054..4175    +  polyA_signal   SV40 poly(A) signal: SV40 polyadenylation signal
   4209..4637    -  rep_origin     f1 ori (sequence partly withheld): f1 bacteriophage origin of replication; arrow indicates direction of (+) strand synthesis
   4664..4768    +  promoter       AmpR promoter: bla
   4770..5127    +  promoter       SV40 promoter: SV40 enhancer and early promoter
   5162..5956    +  CDS            NeoR/KanR: aminoglycoside phosphotransferase from Tn5; aph(3')-II (or nptII); confers resistance to neomycin, kanamycin, and G418 (Geneticin®)
   5977..6129    +  CDS            ble (fragment): BLE_KLEPN - Experimental evidence at protein level: Swiss-Prot protein existence level 1. Binding protein with a strong affinity to the bleomycin family of antibiotics. Binds to CL990; an antimitotic-antibiotic compound. From Klebsiella pneumoniae.
   6188..6235    +  polyA_signal   HSV TK poly(A) signal: herpes simplex virus thymidine kinase polyadenylation signal (Cole and Stacy, 1985)
   6326..6342    -  polyA_signal   bGH poly(A) signal (fragment): bovine growth hormone polyadenylation signal
   6564..7152    +  rep_origin     ori: high-copy-number ColE1/pMB1/pBR322/pUC origin of replication
   7267..7318    +  enhancer       CMV enhancer (fragment): human cytomegalovirus immediate early enhancer
