[The description below was written by a language model from this plasmid's Addgene catalogue record and pLannotate feature annotations shown in this document.]
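Description:
pT7-EGFP-C1-HsAGO1-P588GA618FK658AL692Y_AH is a 7,318 nt mammalian expression plasmid that produces human Argonaute 1 (AGO1, also called EIF2C1) as an N-terminal EGFP fusion. The catalogue lists the backbone as unknown, but the name and feature layout fit an EGFP-C1-type vector modified with a T7 promoter. The CMV immediate early enhancer and promoter drive transcription in mammalian cells. A bacteriophage T7 promoter lies between the CMV promoter and the EGFP start, so the same fusion could also be transcribed by T7 RNA polymerase. EGFP is joined through a short remnant of the multiple cloning site to the AGO1 open reading frame, which the depositor notes was derived from an NCBI reference transcript, and the unit ends at an SV40 polyadenylation signal. As the name indicates, the insert carries four substitutions: P588G, A618F, K658A and L692Y. The record does not state their functional purpose.

In bacteria the plasmid replicates from a high-copy ColE1/pUC-type origin and is selected with kanamycin. The NeoR/KanR aminoglycoside phosphotransferase gene sits behind both a bacterial bla promoter and the SV40 enhancer/early promoter, and is followed by an HSV TK poly(A) signal. The same marker can therefore confer G418 resistance for selecting transfected mammalian cells. An f1 origin is also present. Several short annotations (HIV-1 LTR, SV40 large T antigen, ble and bGH poly(A) fragments) are probably sequence-similarity hits within backbone sequence rather than functional parts. AGO1 binds small RNAs and mediates RNA silencing without cleaving targets, so the construct suits expression and fluorescent tracking of this mutant protein in mammalian cells. The depositor sequence may be theoretical rather than fully verified.
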