Addgene plasmid #148860: pT7-EGFP-C1-HsAGO1-P588GA618FK658AL692Y_AH
Purpose: Mammalian Expression of HsAGO1-P588GA618FK658AL692Y
Depositing lab: Elisa Izaurralde. Depositing organization: Max Planck Institute for Developmental Biology.
Backbone
  Vector backbone: Unknown
  Vector type: Mammalian Expression
Growth in bacteria
  Bacterial resistance: Kanamycin, 50 μg/mL
  Growth temperature: 37°C
  Growth strain: DH5alpha
  Copy number: High Copy
Gene/Insert
  Gene/Insert name: HsAGO1-P588GA618FK658AL692Y
  Species: H. sapiens (human)
  Entrez Gene: AGO1 (a.k.a. EIF2C, EIF2C1, GERP95, NEDLBAS, Q99, hAgo1)
  Cloning method: Unknown
Terms and licenses: Academic/Nonprofit Terms; Industry Terms: Not Available to Industry
Depositor comments: ORF extracted from NCBI: NM_012199.2 Plasmids from this collection were made available to the research community and donated after the lab closed. Please note that the sequence provided by the depositing laboratory may be theoretical/predicted or based on Sanger sequencing results. There may be discrepancies between sequencing results obtained by Addgene and the depositor sequence. If an Addgene verified sequence is not available, please contact before placing your order to request that our lab fully sequence the plasmid.
How to cite: pT7-EGFP-C1-HsAGO1-P588GA618FK658AL692Y_AH was a gift from Elisa Izaurralde (Addgene plasmid # 148860 ; http://n2t.net/addgene:148860 ; RRID:Addgene_148860)
